>Addgene plasmid #136053 | PLKO.1-REG1-CDS | addgene full sequence | sequence record 269276 | Addgene NGS Result
TCTGGAAAACTCATTTGCACCACTGCTGTGCCTTGGAATGCTAGTTGGAGTAATAAATCTCTGGAACAGA
TTTGGAATCACACGACCTGGATGGAGTGGGACAGAGAAATTAACAATTACACAAGCTTAATACACTCCTT
AATTGAAGAATCGCAAAACCAGCAAGAAAAGAATGAACAAGAATTATTGGAATTAGATAAATGGGCAAGT
TTGTGGAATTGGTTTAACATAACAAATTGGCTGTGGTATATAAAATTATTCATAATGATAGTAGGAGGCT
TGGTAGGTTTAAGAATAGTTTTTGCTGTACTTTCTATAGTGAATAGAGTTAGGCAGGGATATTCACCATT
ATCGTTTCAGACCCACCTCCCAACCCCGAGGGGACCCGACAGGCCCGAAGGAATAGAAGAAGAAGGTGGA
GAGAGAGACAGAGACAGATCCATTCGATTAGTGAACGGATCTCGACGGTATCGATCACGAGACTAGCCTC
GAGCGGCCGCCCCCTTCACCGAGGGCCTATTTCCCATGATTCCTTCATATTTGCATATACGATACAAGGC
TGTTAGAGAGATAATTGGAATTAATTTGACTGTAAACACAAAGATATTAGTACAAAATACGTGACGTAGA
AAGTAATAATTTCTTGGGTAGTTTGCAGTTTTAAAATTATGTTTTAAAATGGACTATCATATGCTTACCG
TAACTTGAAAGTATTTCGATTTCTTGGCTTTATATATCTTGTGGAAAGGACGAAACACCGGTATGGGATC
AAGTGCCGATTCCTCGAGGAATCGGCACTTGATCCCATATTTTTGAATTCTCGACCTCGAGACAAATGGC
AGTATTCATCCACAATTTTAAAAGAAAAGGGGGGATTGGGGGGTACAGTGCAGGGGAAAGAATAGTAGAC
ATAATAGCAACAGACATACAAACTAAAGAATTACAAAAACAAATTACAAAAATTCAAAATTTTCGGGTTT
ATTACAGGGACAGCAGAGATCCACTTTGGCCGCGGCTCGAGGGGGTTGGGGTTGCGCCTTTTCCAAGGCA
GCCCTGGGTTTGCGCAGGGACGCGGCTGCTCTGGGCGTGGTTCCGGGAAACGCAGCGGCGCCGACCCTGG
GTCTCGCACATTCTTCACGTCCGTTCGCAGCGTCACCCGGATCTTCGCCGCTACCCTTGTGGGCCCCCCG
GCGACGCTTCCTGCTCCGCCCCTAAGTCGGGAAGGTTCCTTGCGGTTCGCGGCGTGCCGGACGTGACAAA
CGGAAGCCGCACGTCTCACTAGTACCCTCGCAGACGGACAGCGCCAGGGAGCAATGGCAGCGCGCCGACC
GCGATGGGCTGTGGCCAATAGCGGCTGCTCAGCAGGGCGCGCCGAGAGCAGCGGCCGGGAAGGGGCGGTG
CGGGAGGCGGGGTGTGGGGCGGTAGTGTGGGCCCTGTTCCTGCCCGCGCGGTGTTCCGCATTCTGCAAGC
CTCCGGAGCGCACGTCGGCAGTCGGCTCCCTCGTTGACCGAATCACCGACCTCTCTCCCCAGGGGGATCC
ACCGGAGCTTACCATGACCGAGTACAAGCCCACGGTGCGCCTCGCCACCCGCGACGACGTCCCCAGGGCC
GTACGCACCCTCGCCGCCGCGTTCGCCGACTACCCCGCCACGCGCCACACCGTCGATCCGGACCGCCACA
TCGAGCGGGTCACCGAGCTGCAAGAACTCTTCCTCACGCGCGTCGGGCTCGACATCGGCAAGGTGTGGGT
CGCGGACGACGGCGCCGCGGTGGCGGTCTGGACCACGCCGGAGAGCGTCGAAGCGGGGGCGGTGTTCGCC
GAGATCGGCCCGCGCATGGCCGAGTTGAGCGGTTCCCGGCTGGCCGCGCAGCAACAGATGGAAGGCCTCC
TGGCGCCGCACCGGCCCAAGGAGCCCGCGTGGTTCCTGGCCACCGTCGGCGTCTCGCCCGACCACCAGGG
CAAGGGTCTGGGCAGCGCCGTCGTGCTCCCCGGAGTGGAGGCGGCCGAGCGCGCCGGGGTGCCCGCCTTC
CTGGAGACCTCCGCGCCCCGCAACCTCCCCTTCTACGAGCGGCTCGGCTTCACCGTCACCGCCGACGTCG
AGGTGCCCGAAGGACCGCGCACCTGGTGCATGACCCGCAAGCCCGGTGCCTGACGCCCGCCCCACGACCC
GCAGCGCCCGACCGAAAGGAGCGCACGACCCCATGCATCGGTACCTTTAAGACCAATGACTTACAAGGCA
GCTGTAGATCTTAGCCACTTTTTAAAAGAAAAGGGGGGACTGGAAGGGCTAATTCACTCCCAACGAAGAC
AAGATCTGCTTTTTGCTTGTACTGGGTCTCTCTGGTTAGACCAGATCTGAGCCTGGGAGCTCTCTGGCTA
ACTAGGGAACCCACTGCTTAAGCCTCAATAAAGCTTGCCTTGAGTGCTTCAAGTAGTGTGTGCCCGTCTG
TTGTGTGACTCTGGTAACTAGAGATCCCTCAGACCCTTTTAGTCAGTGTGGAAAATCTCTAGCAGTAGTA
GTTCATGTCATCTTATTATTCAGTATTTATAACTTGCAAAGAAATGAATATCAGAGAGTGAGAGGAACTT
GTTTATTGCAGCTTATAATGGTTACAAATAAAGCAATAGCATCACAAATTTCACAAATAAAGCATTTTTT
TCACTGCATTCTAGTTGTGGTTTGTCCAAACTCATCAATGTATCTTATCATGTCTGGCTCTAGCTATCCC
GCCCCTAACTCCGCCCATCCCGCCCCTAACTCCGCCCAGTTCCGCCCATTCTCCGCCCCATGGCTGACTA
ATTTTTTTTATTTATGCAGAGGCCGAGGCCGCCTCGGCCTCTGAGCTATTCCAGAAGTAGTGAGGAGGCT
TTTTTGGAGGCCTAGGGACGTACCCAATTCGCCCTATAGTGAGTCGTATTACGCGCGCTCACTGGCCGTC
GTTTTACAACGTCGTGACTGGGAAAACCCTGGCGTTACCCAACTTAATCGCCTTGCAGCACATCCCCCTT
TCGCCAGCTGGCGTAATAGCGAAGAGGCCCGCACCGATCGCCCTTCCCAACAGTTGCGCAGCCTGAATGG
CGAATGGG
[124 nt withheld, positions 3089-3212]
C
[91 nt withheld, positions 3214-3304]
A
[49 nt withheld, positions 3306-3354]
CCTTTGACGTTGGAGTCCACGTTCTTT
[37 nt withheld, positions 3382-3418]
ACCCTATCTCGGTCTATTCTTTTGATTTATAAGGGATTTTGCCGATTTCGGCCTATTGGTTAAAAAATGA
GCTGATTTAACAAAAATTTAACGCGAATTTTAACAAAATATTAACGCTTACAATTTAGGTGGCACTTTTC
GGGGAAATGTGCGCGGAACCCCTATTTGTTTATTTTTCTAAATACATTCAAATATGTATCCGCTCATGAG
ACAATAACCCTGATAAATGCTTCAATAATATTGAAAAAGGAAGAGTATGAGTATTCAACATTTCCGTGTC
GCCCTTATTCCCTTTTTTGCGGCATTTTGCCTTCCTGTTTTTGCTCACCCAGAAACGCTGGTGAAAGTAA
AAGATGCTGAAGATCAGTTGGGTGCACGAGTGGGTTACATCGAACTGGATCTCAACAGCGGTAAGATCCT
TGAGAGTTTTCGCCCCGAAGAACGTTTTCCAATGATGAGCACTTTTAAAGTTCTGCTATGTGGCGCGGTA
TTATCCCGTATTGACGCCGGGCAAGAGCAACTCGGTCGCCGCATACACTATTCTCAGAATGACTTGGTTG
AGTACTCACCAGTCACAGAAAAGCATCTTACGGATGGCATGACAGTAAGAGAATTATGCAGTGCTGCCAT
AACCATGAGTGATAACACTGCGGCCAACTTACTTCTGACAACGATCGGAGGACCGAAGGAGCTAACCGCT
TTTTTGCACAACATGGGGGATCATGTAACTCGCCTTGATCGTTGGGAACCGGAGCTGAATGAAGCCATAC
CAAACGACGAGCGTGACACCACGATGCCTGTAGCAATGGCAACAACGTTGCGCAAACTATTAACTGGCGA
ACTACTTACTCTAGCTTCCCGGCAACAATTAATAGACTGGATGGAGGCGGATAAAGTTGCAGGACCACTT
CTGCGCTCGGCCCTTCCGGCTGGCTGGTTTATTGCTGATAAATCTGGAGCCGGTGAGCGTGGGTCTCGCG
GTATCATTGCAGCACTGGGGCCAGATGGTAAGCCCTCCCGTATCGTAGTTATCTACACGACGGGGAGTCA
GGCAACTATGGATGAACGAAATAGACAGATCGCTGAGATAGGTGCCTCACTGATTAAGCATTGGTAACTG
TCAGACCAAGTTTACTCATATATACTTTAGATTGATTTAAAACTTCATTTTTAATTTAAAAGGATCTAGG
TGAAGATCCTTTTTGATAATCTCATGACCAAAATCCCTTAACGTGAGTTTTCGTTCCACTGAGCGTCAGA
CCCCGTAGAAAAGATCAAAGGATCTTCTTGAGATCCTTTTTTTCTGCGCGTAATCTGCTGCTTGCAAACA
AAAAAACCACCGCTACCAGCGGTGGTTTGTTTGCCGGATCAAGAGCTACCAACTCTTTTTCCGAAGGTAA
CTGGCTTCAGCAGAGCGCAGATACCAAATACTGTTCTTCTAGTGTAGCCGTAGTTAGGCCACCACTTCAA
GAACTCTGTAGCACCGCCTACATACCTCGCTCTGCTAATCCTGTTACCAGTGGCTGCTGCCAGTGGCGAT
AAGTCGTGTCTTACCGGGTTGGACTCAAGACGATAGTTACCGGATAAGGCGCAGCGGTCGGGCTGAACGG
GGGGTTCGTGCACACAGCCCAGCTTGGAGCGAACGACCTACACCGAACTGAGATACCTACAGCGTGAGCT
ATGAGAAAGCGCCACGCTTCCCGAAGGGAGAAAGGCGGACAGGTATCCGGTAAGCGGCAGGGTCGGAACA
GGAGAGCGCACGAGGGAGCTTCCAGGGGGAAACGCCTGGTATCTTTATAGTCCTGTCGGGTTTCGCCACC
TCTGACTTGAGCGTCGATTTTTGTGATGCTCGTCAGGGGGGCGGAGCCTATGGAAAAACGCCAGCAACGC
GGCCTTTTTACGGTTCCTGGCCTTTTGCTGGCCTTTTGCTCACATGTTCTTTCCTGCGTTATCCCCTGAT
TCTGTGGATAACCGTATTACCGCCTTTGAGTGAGCTGATACCGCTCGCCGCAGCCGAACGACCGAGCGCA
GCGAGTCAGTGAGCGAGGAAGCGGAAGAGCGCCCAATACGCAAACCGCCTCTCCCCGCGCGTTGGCCGAT
TCATTAATGCAGCTGGCACGACAGGTTTCCCGACTGGAAAGCGGGCAGTGAGCGCAACGCAATTAATGTG
AGTTAGCTCACTCATTAGGCACCCCAGGCTTTACACTTTATGCTTCCGGCTCGTATGTTGTGTGGAATTG
TGAGCGGATAACAATTTCACACAGGAAACAGCTATGACCATGATTACGCCAAGCGCGCAATTAACCCTCA
CTAAAGGGAACAAAAGCTGGAGCTGCAAGCTTAATGTAGTCTTATGCAATACTCTTGTAGTCTTGCAACA
TGGTAACGATGAGTTAGCAACATGCCTTACAAGGAGAGAAAAAGCACCGTGCATGCCGATTGGTGGAAGT
AAGGTGGTACGATCGTGCCTTATTAGGAAGGCAACAGACGGGTCTGACATGGATTGGACGAACCACTGAA
TTGCCGCATTGCAGAGATATTGTATTTAAGTGCCTAGCTCGATACATAAACGGGTCTCTCTGGTTAGACC
AGATCTGAGCCTGGGAGCTCTCTGGCTAACTAGGGAACCCACTGCTTAAGCCTCAATAAAGCTTGCCTTG
AGTGCTTCAAGTAGTGTGTGCCCGTCTGTTGTGTGACTCTGGTAACTAGAGATCCCTCAGACCCTTTTAG
TCAGTGTGGAAAATCTCTAGCAGTGGCGCCCGAACAGGGACTTGAAAGCGAAAGGGAAACCAGAGGAGCT
CTCTCGACGCAGGACTCGGCTTGCTGAAGCGCGCACGGCAAGAGGCGAGGGGCGGCGACTGGTGAGTACG
CCAAAAATTTTGACTAGCGGAGGCTAGAAGGAGAGAGATGGGTGCGAGAGCGTCAGTATTAAGCGGGGGA
GAATTAGATCGCGATGGGAAAAAATTCGGTTAAGGCCAGGGGGAAAGAAAAAATATAAATTAAAACATAT
AGTATGGGCAAGCAGGGAGCTAGAACGATTCGCAGTTAATCCTGGCCTGTTAGAAACATCAGAAGGCTGT
AGACAAATACTGGGACAGCTACAACCATCCCTTCAGACAGGATCAGAAGAACTTAGATCATTATATAATA
CAGTAGCAACCCTCTATTGTGTGCATCAAAGGATAGAGATAAAAGACACCAAGGAAGCTTTAGACAAGAT
AGAGGAAGAGCAAAACAAAAGTAAGACCACCGCACAGCAAGCGGCCGCTGATCTTCAGACCTGGAGGAGG
AGATATGAGGGACAATTGGAGAAGTGAATTATATAAATATAAAGTAGTAAAAATTGAACCATTAGGAGTA
GCACCCACCAAGGCAAAGAGAAGAGTGGTGCAGAGAGAAAAAAGAGCAGTGGGAATAGGAGCTTTGTTCC
TTGGGTTCTTGGGAGCAGCAGGAAGCACTATGGGCGCAGCGTCAATGACGCTGACGGTACAGGCCAGACA
ATTATTGTCTGGTATAGTGCAGCAGCAGAACAATTTGCTGAGGGCTATTGAGGCGCAACAGCATCTGTTG
CAACTCACAGTCTGGGGCATCAAGCAGCTCCAGGCAAGAATCCTGGCTGTGGAAAGATACCTAAAGGATC
AACAGCTCCTGGGGATTTGGGGTTGC
Features (pLannotate 1.2.2; 25 found; start..end, strand, type, name):
      1..462     +  CDS            env (fragment): ENV_HV1H2 - Experimental evidence at protein level: Swiss-Prot protein existence level 1. [Transmembrane protein gp41]: Acts as a class I viral fusion protein. Under the current model, the protein has at least 3 conformational states: pre-fusion native state, pre-hairpin intermediate state, and post-fusion hairpin state. During fusion of viral and target intracellular membranes, the coiled coil regions (heptad repeats) assume a trimer-of-hairpins structure, positioning the fusion peptide in close proximity to the C-terminal region of the ectodomain. The formation of this structure appears to d
    511..751     +  promoter       U6 promoter: RNA polymerase III promoter for human U6 snRNA
    856..973     +  misc_feature   cPPT/CTS: central polypurine tract and central termination sequence of HIV-1
   1022..1532    +  promoter       hPGK promoter: human phosphoglycerate kinase 1 promoter
   1554..2153    +  CDS            PuroR: puromycin N-acetyltransferase; pac from Streptomyces alboniger; confers resistance to puromycin
   2196..2279    +  CDS            nef (fragment): NEF_HV1Z2 - Experimental evidence at protein level: Swiss-Prot protein existence level 1. Extracellular Nef protein targets CD4(+) T-lymphocytes for apoptosis by interacting with CXCR4 surface receptors. From Human immunodeficiency virus type 1 group M subtype D (isolate Z2/CDC-Z34) (HIV-1).
   2281..2514    +  LTR            3' LTR (ΔU3): self-inactivating 3' long terminal repeat (LTR) from HIV-1
   2586..2707    +  polyA_signal   SV40 poly(A) signal: SV40 polyadenylation signal
   2747..2882    +  rep_origin     SV40 ori: SV40 origin of replication
   2903..2921    -  promoter       T7 promoter: promoter for bacteriophage T7 RNA polymerase
   2929..3084    +  CDS            lacZα (fragment): LacZα fragment of β-galactosidase; lacZ fragment
   3089..3517    +  rep_origin     f1 ori (sequence partly withheld): f1 bacteriophage origin of replication; arrow indicates direction of (+) strand synthesis
   3570..3674    +  promoter       AmpR promoter: bla
   3675..4535    +  CDS            AmpR: β-lactamase; bla; confers resistance to ampicillin, carbenicillin, and related antibiotics
   4706..5294    +  rep_origin     ori: high-copy-number ColE1/pMB1/pBR322/pUC origin of replication
   5477..5569    +  CDS            lacI (fragment): lac repressor; lacI; The lac repressor binds to the lac operator to inhibit transcription in E. coli. This inhibition can be relieved by adding lactose or isopropyl-β-D-thiogalactopyranoside (IPTG).
   5582..5603    +  protein_bind   CAP binding site: CAP binding activates transcription in the presence of cAMP. E. coli catabolite activator protein
   5618..5648    +  promoter       lac promoter: promoter for the E. coli lac operon
   5656..5672    +  protein_bind   lac operator: The lac repressor binds to the lac operator to inhibit transcription in E. coli. This inhibition can be relieved by adding lactose or isopropyl-β-D-thiogalactopyranoside (IPTG). lac repressor encoded by lacI
   5717..5735    +  promoter       T3 promoter: promoter for bacteriophage T3 RNA polymerase
   5763..5989    +  promoter       RSV promoter: Rous sarcoma virus enhancer/promoter
   5990..6170    +  LTR            5' LTR (truncated): truncated 5' long terminal repeat (LTR) from HIV-1
   6217..6342    +  misc_feature   HIV-1 Ψ: packaging signal of human immunodeficiency virus type 1
   6326..6689    +  CDS            HIV-1 gag (fragment): gag protein from human immunodeficiency virus 1; gag
   6835..7068    +  misc_feature   RRE: The Rev response element (RRE) of HIV-1 allows for Rev-dependent mRNA export from the nucleus to the cytoplasm.
