[The description below was written by a language model from this plasmid's Addgene catalogue record and pLannotate feature annotations shown in this document.]
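Description:
PLKO.1-REG1-CDS is a lentiviral shRNA vector built on the pLKO.1 backbone and designed to knock down human REG1 (ZC3H12A, also known as MCPIP1) in mammalian cells, with a hairpin that targets the coding sequence of the transcript. In the 7,084-nt sequenced record, the hairpin itself is not annotated as a feature. It would be expected to sit in the unannotated stretch between the human U6 promoter, an RNA polymerase III promoter suited to short hairpin transcripts, and the downstream cPPT/CTS element. A separate cassette, in which the human PGK promoter drives puromycin N-acetyltransferase, allows selection of transduced or transfected cells with puromycin.

The viral portion has a self-inactivating, Tat-independent layout. An RSV promoter fused to a truncated HIV-1 5' LTR drives genomic RNA production in packaging cells. It is followed by the Ψ packaging signal with an adjoining gag fragment, then the Rev response element (RRE) within an env fragment for Rev-dependent nuclear export. The cPPT/CTS aids nuclear import of the reverse-transcribed genome. The ΔU3 3' LTR inactivates LTR promoter activity after integration. No viral structural or enzymatic genes are present intact, so packaging functions must be supplied in trans. Outside the LTRs lie an SV40 poly(A) signal and SV40 origin. The bacterial backbone carries a high-copy ColE1/pUC origin, an f1 origin, ampicillin resistance, and remnants of a lac/lacZα cloning region with T3 and T7 promoters.

The plasmid was deposited in connection with a study of structure-mediated RNA decay involving UPF1 and G3BP1, where it would serve to deplete REG1.
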