Addgene plasmid #136053: PLKO.1-REG1-CDS
Purpose: REG1 shRNA (Targeting CDS) inserted into the PLKO.1 plasmid (TATGGGATCAAGTGCCGATTC)
Depositing lab: Anthony Leung. Depositing organization: Johns Hopkins School of Public Health. Publication: Structure-Mediated RNA Decay by UPF1 and G3BP1. Fischer JW, Busa VF, Shao Y, Leung AKL. Mol Cell. 2020 Apr 2;78(1):70-84.e6. doi: 10.1016/j.molcel.2020.01.021. Epub 2020 Feb 3. PubMed 32017897.
Backbone
  Vector backbone: PLKO.1
  Vector type: Mammalian Expression, Lentiviral
  Selectable markers: Puromycin
Growth in bacteria
  Bacterial resistance: Ampicillin, 100 μg/mL
  Growth temperature: 30°C
  Growth strain: NEB Stable
  Copy number: Unknown
Gene/Insert
  Gene/Insert name: REG1 (alt name: ZC3H12A)
  gRNA/shRNA sequence: TATGGGATCAAGTGCCGATTC
  Species: H. sapiens (human)
  Entrez Gene: ZC3H12A (a.k.a. MCPIP, MCPIP-1, MCPIP1, Reg1, dJ423B22.1)
Terms and licenses: Academic/Nonprofit Terms; Industry Terms: Not Available to Industry
How to cite: PLKO.1-REG1-CDS was a gift from Anthony Leung (Addgene plasmid # 136053 ; http://n2t.net/addgene:136053 ; RRID:Addgene_136053)
